Addgene plasmid #10754: 995 pSG5L HA PTEN S370A
Depositing lab: William Sellers. Depositing organization: Dana-Farber Cancer Institute. Publication: Phosphorylation of the PTEN tail regulates protein stability and function. Vazquez F, Ramaswamy S, Nakamura N, Sellers WR. Mol Cell Biol. 2000 Jul . 20(14):5010-8. 10.1128/MCB.20.14.5010-5018.2000 PubMed 10866658.
Backbone
  Vector backbone: pSG5L-HA
  Backbone size w/o insert (bp): 4100
  Vector type: Mammalian Expression
Growth in bacteria
  Bacterial resistance: Ampicillin, 100 μg/mL
  Growth temperature: 37°C
  Growth strain: DH5alpha
  Copy number: High Copy
Gene/Insert
  Gene/Insert name: PTEN
  Species: H. sapiens (human)
  Insert size (bp): 1200
  Mutation: S370A
  Entrez Gene: PTEN (a.k.a. 10q23del, BZS, CWS1, DEC, GLM2, MHAM, MMAC1, PTEN1, PTENbeta, TEP1)
  Tag / fusion protein: HA (N terminal on backbone)
  Cloning method: Restriction Enzyme; 5′ cloning site BamHI (not destroyed); 3′ cloning site EcoRI (not destroyed)
  Sequencing primers: 5′ T7
Terms and licenses: Academic/Nonprofit Terms; Industry Terms: Not Available to Industry
How to cite: 995 pSG5L HA PTEN S370A was a gift from William Sellers (Addgene plasmid # 10754 ; http://n2t.net/addgene:10754 ; RRID:Addgene_10754)
