[The description below was written by a language model from this plasmid's Addgene catalogue record.]
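Description:
995 pSG5L HA PTEN S370A is a mammalian expression plasmid built on the pSG5L-HA backbone (about 4.1 kb without insert). It carries a roughly 1.2 kb human PTEN coding sequence cloned between BamHI and EcoRI sites, both of which remain intact. The plasmid is maintained in E. coli as a high-copy vector under ampicillin selection. No mammalian selection marker is recorded, which suggests transient transfection as the main use. The record does not name the promoter or the origin of replication, and no feature table is provided. A T7 primer is listed for sequencing from the 5′ side, so a T7 promoter or primer site presumably lies upstream of the insert, but the other regulatory elements cannot be confirmed from the recorded information.

The backbone supplies an HA epitope tag fused to the N terminus of PTEN. This allows the exogenous protein to be detected or immunoprecipitated with anti-HA antibodies and distinguished from endogenous PTEN. The insert carries an S370A substitution, replacing a serine in the C-terminal tail of this lipid phosphatase tumour suppressor with a non-phosphorylatable alanine. The associated publication concerns how phosphorylation of the PTEN tail regulates protein stability and function. The construct therefore serves as a phospho-site mutant for testing the contribution of this residue, typically by comparison with wild-type PTEN and other tail mutants in assays of protein half-life, phosphorylation state and PTEN activity in transfected mammalian cells.
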