>Addgene plasmid #10754 | 995 pSG5L HA PTEN S370A | addgene partial sequence | sequence record 17692 | T7 5'-TAATACGACTCACTATAGGG-3'
CTACGACGTGCCCGACTACGCCTCCCTCGGATCCATGACAGCCATCATCAAAGAGATCGTTAGCAGAAAC
AAAAGGAGATATCAAGAGGATGGATTCGACTTAGACTTGACCTATATTTATCCAAACATTATTGCTATGG
GATTTCCTGCAGAAAGACTTGAAGGCGTATACAGGAACAATATTGATGATGTAGTAAGGTTTTTGGATTC
AAAGCATAAAAACCATTACAAGATATACAATCTTTGTGCTGAAAGACATTATGACACCGCCAAATTTAAT
TGCAGAGTTGCACAATATCCTTTTGAAGACCATAACCCACCACAGCTAGAACTTATCAAACCCTTTTGTG
AAGATCTTGACCAATGGCTAAGTGAAGATGACAATCATGTTGCAGCAATTCACTGTAAAGCTGGAAAGGG
ACGAACTGGTGTAATGATATGTGCATATTTATTACATCGGGGCAAATTTTTAAAGGCACAAGAGGCCCTA
GATTTCTATGGGGAAGTAAGGACCAGAGACAAAAAGGGAGTAACTATTCCCAGTCAGAGGCGCTATGTGT
ATTATTATAGCTACCTGTTAAAGAATCATCTGGATTATAGACCAGTGGCACTGTTGTTTCACAAGATGAT
GTTTGAAACTATTCCAATGTTCAGTGGCGGAACTTGCAATCCTCAGTTTGTGGTCTGCCAGCTAAAGGTG
AAGATATATTCCTCCAATTCAGGACCCACACGACGGGAAGACAAGTTCATGTACTTTGAGTTCCCTCAGC
CGTTACCTGTGTGTGGTGATATCAAAGTAGAGTTCTTCCACAAACAG
